Addgene plasmid #48200: pET-28a-CylI
Purpose: Expresses CylI (type III PKS) in E. coli
Depositing lab: Emily Balskus. Depositing organization: Harvard University. Publication: Cylindrocyclophane biosynthesis involves functionalization of an unactivated carbon center. Nakamura H, Hamer HA, Sirasani G, Balskus EP. J Am Chem Soc. 2012 Nov 14;134(45):18518-21. doi: 10.1021/ja308318p. Epub 2012 Nov 2. PubMed 23106426.
Backbone
  Vector backbone: pET28a
  Backbone manufacturer: Novagen
  Backbone size w/o insert (bp): 5293
  Total vector size (bp): 6415
  Vector type: Bacterial Expression
Growth in bacteria
  Bacterial resistance: Kanamycin, 50 μg/mL
  Growth temperature: 37°C
  Growth strain: Top10
  Copy number: High Copy
Gene/Insert
  Gene/Insert name: CylI (alt name: type III PKS)
  Species: Cylindrospermum licheniforme
  Insert size (bp): 1122
  GenBank ID: AFV96143
  Promoter: T7
  Tag / fusion protein: 6x His tag (N terminal on insert)
  Cloning method: Restriction Enzyme; 5′ cloning site NdeI (not destroyed); 3′ cloning site XhoI (not destroyed)
  Sequencing primers: 5′ T7; 3′ T7 Terminator
Terms and licenses: Academic/Nonprofit Terms; Industry Terms: Not Available to Industry
How to cite: pET-28a-CylI was a gift from Emily Balskus (Addgene plasmid # 48200 ; http://n2t.net/addgene:48200 ; RRID:Addgene_48200)
