[The description below was written by a language model from this plasmid's Addgene catalogue record and pLannotate feature annotations shown in this document.]
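Description:
pET-28a-CylI is a bacterial expression plasmid built on the Novagen pET28a backbone for producing CylI, a type III polyketide synthase from the cyanobacterium Cylindrospermum licheniforme, in E. coli. The 6,415 bp plasmid carries a kanamycin resistance gene (aminoglycoside phosphotransferase) for selection and replicates from a ColE1/pBR322-type origin. The backbone also retains the bom mobility region and the rop gene, so although the catalogue lists it as high copy, rop normally moderates copy number. An f1 origin is also present, which permits single-stranded DNA production with helper phage. Short annotated fragments of a tetracycline resistance gene are remnants of the pBR322 ancestry and are not functional markers.

The roughly 1.1 kb CylI coding sequence was inserted between the NdeI and XhoI sites, both preserved. Transcription is driven by a T7 promoter followed immediately by a lac operator, with the T7 gene 10 ribosome binding site upstream and a T7 terminator downstream. The plasmid-borne lacI gene supplies the repressor, so expression stays off until induction with IPTG in a host that provides T7 RNA polymerase. The protein carries an N-terminal 6xHis tag followed by a thrombin cleavage site, allowing metal-affinity purification and optional tag removal. The short hit labelled as a capTEV fragment corresponds to this His tag. A second His-encoding stretch lies downstream of the insert, as is usual in pET28a, but the record lists only the N-terminal tag and does not state whether the C-terminal one is translated. The associated work concerns cylindrocyclophane biosynthesis, so the construct is suited to making recombinant CylI for biochemical characterisation.
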