Features (pLannotate 1.2.2; 20 found; start..end, strand, type, name):
     12..467     +  rep_origin     f1 ori (sequence partly withheld): f1 bacteriophage origin of replication; arrow indicates direction of (+) strand synthesis
    494..551     +  promoter       AmpR promoter (fragment): bla
    560..1375    -  CDS            KanR: aminoglycoside phosphotransferase; aph(3')-Ia; confers resistance to kanamycin in bacteria or G418 (Geneticin®) in eukaryotes
   1497..2085    +  rep_origin     ori: high-copy-number ColE1/pMB1/pBR322/pUC origin of replication
   2271..2413    -  misc_feature   bom: basis of mobility region from pBR322
   2515..2706    -  CDS            rop: Rop protein, which maintains plasmids at low copy number; rop
   2723..3103    +  CDS            YPB1_ECOLX: Protein predicted: Swiss-Prot protein existence level 4. From Escherichia coli.
   3175..3466    -  CDS            TcR (fragment): tetracycline efflux protein; tet; confers resistance to tetracycline
   3481..3502    -  protein_bind   CAP binding site: CAP binding activates transcription in the presence of cAMP. E. coli catabolite activator protein
   3515..4597    -  CDS            lacI: lac repressor; lacI; The lac repressor binds to the lac operator to inhibit transcription in E. coli. This inhibition can be relieved by adding lactose or isopropyl-β-D-thiogalactopyranoside (IPTG).
   4598..4675    -  promoter       lacI promoter: lacI
   4683..4962    -  CDS            TcR (fragment): tetracycline efflux protein; tet; confers resistance to tetracycline
   4984..5002    +  promoter       T7 promoter: promoter for bacteriophage T7 RNA polymerase
   5003..5027    +  protein_bind   lac operator: The lac repressor binds to the lac operator to inhibit transcription in E. coli. This inhibition can be relieved by adding lactose or isopropyl-β-D-thiogalactopyranoside (IPTG). lac repressor encoded by lacI
   5042..5064    +  RBS            RBS: efficient ribosome binding site from bacteriophage T7 gene 10 (Olins and Rangwala, 1989)
   5083..5099    +  CDS            capTEV™ (fragment): composite tag for in vivo biotinylation, TEV protease cleavage, and 6xHis tagging
   5110..5127    +  CDS            thrombin site: thrombin recognition and cleavage site
   6259..6276    +  CDS            9xHis (fragment): 9xHis affinity tag
   6286..6335    +  CDS            SET1 (fragment): solubility-enhancement tag derived from T7 phage gene 10B
   6343..6390    +  terminator     T7 terminator: transcription terminator for bacteriophage T7 RNA polymerase
>Addgene plasmid #48200 | pET-28a-CylI | depositor full sequence | sequence record 69432 | pET-28a-CylI sequence 6415 bps
TGGCGAATGGG
[124 nt withheld, positions 12-135]
C
[91 nt withheld, positions 137-227]
A
[49 nt withheld, positions 229-277]
CCTTTGACGTTGGAGTCCACGTTCTTT
[37 nt withheld, positions 305-341]
ACCCTATCTCGGTCTATTCTTTTGATTTATAAGGGATTTTGCCGATTTCGGCCTATTGGTTAAAAAATGA
GCTGATTTAACAAAAATTTAACGCGAATTTTAACAAAATATTAACGTTTACAATTTCAGGTGGCACTTTT
CGGGGAAATGTGCGCGGAACCCCTATTTGTTTATTTTTCTAAATACATTCAAATATGTATCCGCTCATGA
ATTAATTCTTAGAAAAACTCATCGAGCATCAAATGAAACTGCAATTTATTCATATCAGGATTATCAATAC
CATATTTTTGAAAAAGCCGTTTCTGTAATGAAGGAGAAAACTCACCGAGGCAGTTCCATAGGATGGCAAG
ATCCTGGTATCGGTCTGCGATTCCGACTCGTCCAACATCAATACAACCTATTAATTTCCCCTCGTCAAAA
ATAAGGTTATCAAGTGAGAAATCACCATGAGTGACGACTGAATCCGGTGAGAATGGCAAAAGTTTATGCA
TTTCTTTCCAGACTTGTTCAACAGGCCAGCCATTACGCTCGTCATCAAAATCACTCGCATCAACCAAACC
GTTATTCATTCGTGATTGCGCCTGAGCGAGACGAAATACGCGATCGCTGTTAAAAGGACAATTACAAACA
GGAATCGAATGCAACCGGCGCAGGAACACTGCCAGCGCATCAACAATATTTTCACCTGAATCAGGATATT
CTTCTAATACCTGGAATGCTGTTTTCCCGGGGATCGCAGTGGTGAGTAACCATGCATCATCAGGAGTACG
GATAAAATGCTTGATGGTCGGAAGAGGCATAAATTCCGTCAGCCAGTTTAGTCTGACCATCTCATCTGTA
ACATCATTGGCAACGCTACCTTTGCCATGTTTCAGAAACAACTCTGGCGCATCGGGCTTCCCATACAATC
GATAGATTGTCGCACCTGATTGCCCGACATTATCGCGAGCCCATTTATACCCATATAAATCAGCATCCAT
GTTGGAATTTAATCGCGGCCTAGAGCAAGACGTTTCCCGTTGAATATGGCTCATAACACCCCTTGTATTA
CTGTTTATGTAAGCAGACAGTTTTATTGTTCATGACCAAAATCCCTTAACGTGAGTTTTCGTTCCACTGA
GCGTCAGACCCCGTAGAAAAGATCAAAGGATCTTCTTGAGATCCTTTTTTTCTGCGCGTAATCTGCTGCT
TGCAAACAAAAAAACCACCGCTACCAGCGGTGGTTTGTTTGCCGGATCAAGAGCTACCAACTCTTTTTCC
GAAGGTAACTGGCTTCAGCAGAGCGCAGATACCAAATACTGTCCTTCTAGTGTAGCCGTAGTTAGGCCAC
CACTTCAAGAACTCTGTAGCACCGCCTACATACCTCGCTCTGCTAATCCTGTTACCAGTGGCTGCTGCCA
GTGGCGATAAGTCGTGTCTTACCGGGTTGGACTCAAGACGATAGTTACCGGATAAGGCGCAGCGGTCGGG
CTGAACGGGGGGTTCGTGCACACAGCCCAGCTTGGAGCGAACGACCTACACCGAACTGAGATACCTACAG
CGTGAGCTATGAGAAAGCGCCACGCTTCCCGAAGGGAGAAAGGCGGACAGGTATCCGGTAAGCGGCAGGG
TCGGAACAGGAGAGCGCACGAGGGAGCTTCCAGGGGGAAACGCCTGGTATCTTTATAGTCCTGTCGGGTT
TCGCCACCTCTGACTTGAGCGTCGATTTTTGTGATGCTCGTCAGGGGGGCGGAGCCTATGGAAAAACGCC
AGCAACGCGGCCTTTTTACGGTTCCTGGCCTTTTGCTGGCCTTTTGCTCACATGTTCTTTCCTGCGTTAT
CCCCTGATTCTGTGGATAACCGTATTACCGCCTTTGAGTGAGCTGATACCGCTCGCCGCAGCCGAACGAC
CGAGCGCAGCGAGTCAGTGAGCGAGGAAGCGGAAGAGCGCCTGATGCGGTATTTTCTCCTTACGCATCTG
TGCGGTATTTCACACCGCATATATGGTGCACTCTCAGTACAATCTGCTCTGATGCCGCATAGTTAAGCCA
GTATACACTCCGCTATCGCTACGTGACTGGGTCATGGCTGCGCCCCGACACCCGCCAACACCCGCTGACG
CGCCCTGACGGGCTTGTCTGCTCCCGGCATCCGCTTACAGACAAGCTGTGACCGTCTCCGGGAGCTGCAT
GTGTCAGAGGTTTTCACCGTCATCACCGAAACGCGCGAGGCAGCTGCGGTAAAGCTCATCAGCGTGGTCG
TGAAGCGATTCACAGATGTCTGCCTGTTCATCCGCGTCCAGCTCGTTGAGTTTCTCCAGAAGCGTTAATG
TCTGGCTTCTGATAAAGCGGGCCATGTTAAGGGCGGTTTTTTCCTGTTTGGTCACTGATGCCTCCGTGTA
AGGGGGATTTCTGTTCATGGGGGTAATGATACCGATGAAACGAGAGAGGATGCTCACGATACGGGTTACT
GATGATGAACATGCCCGGTTACTGGAACGTTGTGAGGGTAAACAACTGGCGGTATGGATGCGGCGGGACC
AGAGAAAAATCACTCAGGGTCAATGCCAGCGCTTCGTTAATACAGATGTAGGTGTTCCACAGGGTAGCCA
GCAGCATCCTGCGATGCAGATCCGGAACATAATGGTGCAGGGCGCTGACTTCCGCGTTTCCAGACTTTAC
GAAACACGGAAACCGAAGACCATTCATGTTGTTGCTCAGGTCGCAGACGTTTTGCAGCAGCAGTCGCTTC
ACGTTCGCTCGCGTATCGGTGATTCATTCTGCTAACCAGTAAGGCAACCCCGCCAGCCTAGCCGGGTCCT
CAACGACAGGAGCACGATCATGCGCACCCGTGGGGCCGCCATGCCGGCGATAATGGCCTGCTTCTCGCCG
AAACGTTTGGTGGCGGGACCAGTGACGAAGGCTTGAGCGAGGGCGTGCAAGATTCCGAATACCGCAAGCG
ACAGGCCGATCATCGTCGCGCTCCAGCGAAAGCGGTCCTCGCCGAAAATGACCCAGAGCGCTGCCGGCAC
CTGTCCTACGAGTTGCATGATAAAGAAGACAGTCATAAGTGCGGCGACGATAGTCATGCCCCGCGCCCAC
CGGAAGGAGCTGACTGGGTTGAAGGCTCTCAAGGGCATCGGTCGAGATCCCGGTGCCTAATGAGTGAGCT
AACTTACATTAATTGCGTTGCGCTCACTGCCCGCTTTCCAGTCGGGAAACCTGTCGTGCCAGCTGCATTA
ATGAATCGGCCAACGCGCGGGGAGAGGCGGTTTGCGTATTGGGCGCCAGGGTGGTTTTTCTTTTCACCAG
TGAGACGGGCAACAGCTGATTGCCCTTCACCGCCTGGCCCTGAGAGAGTTGCAGCAAGCGGTCCACGCTG
GTTTGCCCCAGCAGGCGAAAATCCTGTTTGATGGTGGTTAACGGCGGGATATAACATGAGCTGTCTTCGG
TATCGTCGTATCCCACTACCGAGATATCCGCACCAACGCGCAGCCCGGACTCGGTAATGGCGCGCATTGC
GCCCAGCGCCATCTGATCGTTGGCAACCAGCATCGCAGTGGGAACGATGCCCTCATTCAGCATTTGCATG
GTTTGTTGAAAACCGGACATGGCACTCCAGTCGCCTTCCCGTTCCGCTATCGGCTGAATTTGATTGCGAG
TGAGATATTTATGCCAGCCAGCCAGACGCAGACGCGCCGAGACAGAACTTAATGGGCCCGCTAACAGCGC
GATTTGCTGGTGACCCAATGCGACCAGATGCTCCACGCCCAGTCGCGTACCGTCTTCATGGGAGAAAATA
ATACTGTTGATGGGTGTCTGGTCAGAGACATCAAGAAATAACGCCGGAACATTAGTGCAGGCAGCTTCCA
CAGCAATGGCATCCTGGTCATCCAGCGGATAGTTAATGATCAGCCCACTGACGCGTTGCGCGAGAAGATT
GTGCACCGCCGCTTTACAGGCTTCGACGCCGCTTCGTTCTACCATCGACACCACCACGCTGGCACCCAGT
TGATCGGCGCGAGATTTAATCGCCGCGACAATTTGCGACGGCGCGTGCAGGGCCAGACTGGAGGTGGCAA
CGCCAATCAGCAACGACTGTTTGCCCGCCAGTTGTTGTGCCACGCGGTTGGGAATGTAATTCAGCTCCGC
CATCGCCGCTTCCACTTTTTCCCGCGTTTTCGCAGAAACGTGGCTGGCCTGGTTCACCACGCGGGAAACG
GTCTGATAAGAGACACCGGCATACTCTGCGACATCGTATAACGTTACTGGTTTCACATTCACCACCCTGA
ATTGACTCTCTTCCGGGCGCTATCATGCCATACCGCGAAAGGTTTTGCGCCATTCGATGGTGTCCGGGAT
CTCGACGCTCTCCCTTATGCGACTCCTGCATTAGGAAGCAGCCCAGTAGTAGGTTGAGGCCGTTGAGCAC
CGCCGCCGCAAGGAATGGTGCATGCAAGGAGATGGCGCCCAACAGTCCCCCGGCCACGGGGCCTGCCACC
ATACCCACGCCGAAACAAGCGCTCATGAGCCCGAAGTGGCGAGCCCGATCTTCCCCATCGGTGATGTCGG
CGATATAGGCGCCAGCAACCGCACCTGTGGCGCCGGTGATGCCGGCCACGATGCGTCCGGCGTAGAGGAT
CGAGATCTCGATCCCGCGAAATTAATACGACTCACTATAGGGGAATTGTGAGCGGATAACAATTCCCCTC
TAGAAATAATTTTGTTTAACTTTAAGAAGGAGATATACCATGGGCAGCAGCCATCATCATCATCATCACA
GCAGCGGCCTGGTGCCGCGCGGCAGCCATATGACTTATATAGTTTCTACATCAACAGCATTTCCAGAAAA
TTACTACCCTCAAACAGTTTTAGCTGCTGCTTTACGCAGGTTTTTTACTGTCATGGAGTTAGATTTCGAT
CTAGAACAGATTGATCGTTTTTTCACAAACGTCAAAATCGACGGTCGTTACTTCGCTCTACCACTAGATT
CCTTACTCGATCCGCCCACATGGGGAGTAAGTATCAGTAGAGGTTTGGAAAATTCTTTGAACTTGGCTGA
AACCGCTATCACCAAATTGCTGGAAAAAACTAATGTCCAACCCCAAGATATATCTCTGCTTGCGTCTGTT
TCTATGACTCCAGCAATTCCCTCTTTAGATGGGCGGTTGATGAATCGGATTCCATTTTCTTCCACCCTGA
AGAGATTGCCCATGAATGGAGTAGGTTGTATGGGTGGAGCTTTTGGCATTTCCCGCGTTGCTGATTACCT
TAAAGCACATCCAAAGGAAGCAGCAATTTTATTTGCAGTGGAAATTTCTTCCGCTCTATGGCAAGGTTCT
TTGCAAGCAAATTTAACTTCATTGATTCGTCGCCTTCCAGAAAATCCCTCTTTATATAGTGAGATTATTA
TGGATATTATCACTGCTGCTTTGTTTGCAGATGGTTGCGGCGCAGTGTTAATGGTAGGAAAAGAGCATCC
TTTAGCTAAATCGGGACTACCTCAAGTCATTGATAATCGTTCCTTTTTAGTTCCTAACACAGTAGAACTA
ATGGGGCTGGACGTAGTTGATAATGGTTTTAGAAATATTCTCAGACCGGAAGTATCCGATGCTCTTAAAC
AAGGATTGCGACCGTTAATTAACGGTTTGCTTGCTGATAACAACATTGAAAGTGAGAACTTGTATCGCTG
GATCGTACATCCAGGGGGCCCTAAAGTAATTGATACAGTTGAAGCAGAATTTGGATTAGATAGTCAAACT
TTACAATTAAGTCGCGATACCTTAGCAGAGGTAGGTAATATCTCTTCTGCAACAGTGCTTTATATGCTCG
ATAAGGTGCTATCAGAAGAACAGTCTCCTCCTGACTCCTATGGACTGATAGTAGCAATGGGGCCTGGTTT
GGCTCAGGAAGCAATTTTACTCAAATGGTGACTCGAGCACCACCACCACCACCACTGAGATCCGGCTGCT
AACAAAGCCCGAAAGGAAGCTGAGTTGGCTGCTGCCACCGCTGAGCAATAACTAGCATAACCCCTTGGGG
CCTCTAAACGGGTCTTGAGGGGTTTTTTGCTGAAAGGAGGAACTATATCCGGAT
