>Addgene plasmid #48200 | pET-28a-CylI | addgene partial sequence | sequence record 80411 | T7 5'-TAATACGACTCACTATAGGG-3'
AATAATTTTGTTTAACTTTAAGAAGGAGATATACCATGGGCAGCAGCCATCATCATCATCATCACAGCAG
CGGCCTGGTGCCGCGCGGCAGCCATATGACTTATATAGTTTCTACATCAACAGCATTTCCAGAAAATTAC
TACCCTCAAACAGTTTTAGCTGCTGCTTTACGCAGGTTTTTTACTGTCATGGAGTTAGATTTCGATCTAG
AACAGATTGATCGTTTTTTCACAAACGTCAAAATCGACGGTCGTTACTTCGCTCTACCACTAGATTCCTT
ACTCGATCCGCCCACATGGGGAGTAAGTATCAGTAGAGGTTTGGAAAATTCTTTGAACTTGGCTGAAACC
GCTATCACCAAATTGCTGGAAAAAACTAATGTCCAACCCCAAGATATATCTCTGCTTGCGTCTGTTTCTA
TGACTCCAGCAATTCCCTCTTTAGATGGGCGGTTGATGAATCGGATTCCATTTTCTTCCACCCTGAAGAG
ATTGCCCATGAATGGAGTAGGTTGTATGGGTGGAGCTTTTGGCATTTCCCGCGTTGCTGATTACCTTAAA
GCACATCCAAAGGAAGCAGCAATTTTATTTGCAGTGGAAATTTCTTCCGCTCTATGGCAAGGTTCTTTGC
AAGCAAATTTAACTTCATTGATTCGTCGCCTTCCAGAAAATCCCTCTTTATATAGTGAGATTATTATGGA
TATTATCACTGCTGCTTTGTTTGCAGATGGTTGCGGCGCAGTGTTAATGGTAGGAAAAGAGCATCCTTTA
GCTAAATCGGGACTACCTCAAGTCATTGATAATCGTTCCTTTTTAGTTCCTAACACAGTAGAACTAATGG
GGCTGGACGTAGTTGATAATGGTTTTAGAAATATTCTCA
